>Addgene plasmid #111292 | CaMCLC-His | addgene full sequence | sequence record 225197 | Addgene NGS Result
GAGATCTCGATCCCGCGAAATTAATACGACTCACTATAGGGGAATTGTGAGCGGATAACAATTCCCCTCT
AGAAATAATTTTGTTTAACTTTAAGAAGGAGATATACATATGCGTAAACTGGCCCATAACTTTTATAAAC
CGCTGGCAATTGGAGCACCGGAACCGATCCGCGAACTGCCGGTTCGTCCGGAACGTGTGGTTCATTTCTT
TCCGCCGCACGTGGAAAAAATTCGTGCTCGCATCCCGGAAGTTGCTAAACAGGTTGATGTCCTGTGCGGC
AACCTGGAAGATGCAATTCCGATGGACGCTAAAGAAGCGGCCCGTAATGGTTTTATCGAAGTCGTGAAAG
CAACCGATTTCGGCGACACGGCTCTGTGGGTGCGCGTTAACGCGCTGAACAGCCCGTGGGTGCTGGATGA
CATTGCCGAAATCGTTGCAGCTGTCGGTAACAAACTGGATGTCATTATGATCCCGAAAGTGGAAGGCCCG
TGGGATATTCACTTTGTTGACCAGTACCTGGCGCTGCTGGAAGCCCGTCATCAAATCAAAAAACCGATTC
TGATCCACGCGCTGCTGGAAACCGCCCAGGGTATGGTGAATCTGGAAGAAATTGCGGGTGCCAGCCCGCG
TATGCACGGTTTCTCTCTGGGTCCGGCGGATCTGGCAGCCTCGCGTGGTATGAAAACCACGCGCGTTGGC
GGTGGCCACCCGTTTTATGGTGTCCTGGCCGATCCGCAGGAAGGCCAAGCAGAACGTCCGTTCTATCAGC
AGGATCTGTGGCATTACACCATTGCGCGTATGGTTGACGTGGCAGTTGCTCACGGTCTGCGTGCCTTTTA
CGGTCCGTTCGGCGATATCAAAGACGAAGCAGCTTGCGAAGCACAGTTTCGCAATGCTTTCCTGCTGGGT
TGTACGGGCGCATGGAGTCTGGCTCCGAACCAAATTCCGATCGCAAAACGTGTCTTTTCCCCGGATGTGA
ATGAAGTTCTGTTCGCGAAACGCATTCTGGAAGCCATGCCGGATGGTTCTGGCGTGGCGATGATCGACGG
TAAAATGCAGGATGACGCGACGTGGAAACAAGCCAAAGTCATTGTGGATCTGGCGCGTATGATCGCCAAG
AAGGACCCGGACCTGGCGCAGGCCTATGGCCTGGGCGGTGGTTCGGGCGGTGGCTCTCTCGAGCACCACC
ACCACCACCACTGAGATCCGGCTGCTAACAAAGCCCGAAAGGAAGCTGAGTTGGCTGCTGCCACCGCTGA
GCAATAACTAGCATAACCCCTTGGGGCCTCTAAACGGGTCTTGAGGGGTTTTTTGCTGAAAGGAGGAACT
ATATCCGGATTGGCGAATGGG
[124 nt withheld, positions 1352-1475]
C
[91 nt withheld, positions 1477-1567]
A
[49 nt withheld, positions 1569-1617]
CCTTTGACGTTGGAGTCCACGTTCTTT
[37 nt withheld, positions 1645-1681]
ACCCTATCTCGGTCTATTCTTTTGATTTATAAGGGATTTTGCCGATTTCGGCCTATTGGTTAAAAAATGA
GCTGATTTAACAAAAATTTAACGCGAATTTTAACAAAATATTAACGCTTACAATTTAGGTGGCACTTTTC
GGGGAAATGTGCGCGGAACCCCTATTTGTTTATTTTTCTAAATACATTCAAATATGTATCCGCTCATGAG
ACAATAACCCTGATAAATGCTTCAATAATATTGAAAAAGGAAGAGTATGAGTATTCAACATTTCCGTGTC
GCCCTTATTCCCTTTTTTGCGGCATTTTGCCTTCCTGTTTTTGCTCACCCAGAAACGCTGGTGAAAGTAA
AAGATGCTGAAGATCAGTTGGGTGCACGAGTGGGTTACATCGAACTGGATCTCAACAGCGGTAAGATCCT
TGAGAGTTTTCGCCCCGAAGAACGTTTTCCAATGATGAGCACTTTTAAAGTTCTGCTATGTGGCGCGGTA
TTATCCCGTATTGACGCCGGGCAAGAGCAACTCGGTCGCCGCATACACTATTCTCAGAATGACTTGGTTG
AGTACTCACCAGTCACAGAAAAGCATCTTACGGATGGCATGACAGTAAGAGAATTATGCAGTGCTGCCAT
AACCATGAGTGATAACACTGCGGCCAACTTACTTCTGACAACGATCGGAGGACCGAAGGAGCTAACCGCT
TTTTTGCACAACATGGGGGATCATGTAACTCGCCTTGATCGTTGGGAACCGGAGCTGAATGAAGCCATAC
CAAACGACGAGCGTGACACCACGATGCCTGCAGCAATGGCAACAACGTTGCGCAAACTATTAACTGGCGA
ACTACTTACTCTAGCTTCCCGGCAACAATTAATAGACTGGATGGAGGCGGATAAAGTTGCAGGACCACTT
CTGCGCTCGGCCCTTCCGGCTGGCTGGTTTATTGCTGATAAATCTGGAGCCGGTGAGCGTGGGTCTCGCG
GTATCATTGCAGCACTGGGGCCAGATGGTAAGCCCTCCCGTATCGTAGTTATCTACACGACGGGGAGTCA
GGCAACTATGGATGAACGAAATAGACAGATCGCTGAGATAGGTGCCTCACTGATTAAGCATTGGTAACTG
TCAGACCAAGTTTACTCATATATACTTTAGATTGATTTAAAACTTCATTTTTAATTTAAAAGGATCTAGG
TGAAGATCCTTTTTGATAATCTCATGACCAAAATCCCTTAACGTGAGTTTTCGTTCCACTGAGCGTCAGA
CCCCGTAGAAAAGATCAAAGGATCTTCTTGAGATCCTTTTTTTCTGCGCGTAATCTGCTGCTTGCAAACA
AAAAAACCACCGCTACCAGCGGTGGTTTGTTTGCCGGATCAAGAGCTACCAACTCTTTTTCCGAAGGTAA
CTGGCTTCAGCAGAGCGCAGATACCAAATACTGTCCTTCTAGTGTAGCCGTAGTTAGGCCACCACTTCAA
GAACTCTGTAGCACCGCCTACATACCTCGCTCTGCTAATCCTGTTACCAGTGGCTGCTGCCAGTGGCGAT
AAGTCGTGTCTTACCGGGTTGGACTCAAGACGATAGTTACCGGATAAGGCGCAGCGGTCGGGCTGAACGG
GGGGTTCGTGCACACAGCCCAGCTTGGAGCGAACGACCTACACCGAACTGAGATACCTACAGCGTGAGCT
ATGAGAAAGCGCCACGCTTCCCGAAGGGAGAAAGGCGGACAGGTATCCGGTAAGCGGCAGGGTCGGAACA
GGAGAGCGCACGAGGGAGCTTCCAGGGGGAAACGCCTGGTATCTTTATAGTCCTGTCGGGTTTCGCCACC
TCTGACTTGAGCGTCGATTTTTGTGATGCTCGTCAGGGGGGCGGAGCCTATGGAAAAACGCCAGCAACGC
GGCCTTTTTACGGTTCCTGGCCTTTTGCTGGCCTTTTGCTCACATGTTCTTTCCTGCGTTATCCCCTGAT
TCTGTGGATAACCGTATTACCGCCTTTGAGTGAGCTGATACCGCTCGCCGCAGCCGAACGACCGAGCGCA
GCGAGTCAGTGAGCGAGGAAGCGGAAGAGCGCCTGATGCGGTATTTTCTCCTTACGCATCTGTGCGGTAT
TTCACACCGCAATGGTGCACTCTCAGTACAATCTGCTCTGATGCCGCATAGTTAAGCCAGTATACACTCC
GCTATCGCTACGTGACTGGGTCATGGCTGCGCCCCGACACCCGCCAACACCCGCTGACGCGCCCTGACGG
GCTTGTCTGCTCCCGGCATCCGCTTACAGACAAGCTGTGACCGTCTCCGGGAGCTGCATGTGTCAGAGGT
TTTCACCGTCATCACCGAAACGCGCGAGGCAGCTGCGGTAAAGCTCATCAGCGTGGTCGTGAAGCGATTC
ACAGATGTCTGCCTGTTCATCCGCGTCCAGCTCGTTGAGTTTCTCCAGAAGCGTTAATGTCTGGCTTCTG
ATAAAGCGGGCCATGTTAAGGGCGGTTTTTTCCTGTTTGGTCACTGATGCCTCCGTGTAAGGGGGATTTC
TGTTCATGGGGGTAATGATACCGATGAAACGAGAGAGGATGCTCACGATACGGGTTACTGATGATGAACA
TGCCCGGTTACTGGAACGTTGTGAGGGTAAACAACTGGCGGTATGGATGCGGCGGGACCAGAGAAAAATC
ACTCAGGGTCAATGCCAGCGCTTCGTTAATACAGATGTAGGTGTTCCACAGGGTAGCCAGCAGCATCCTG
CGATGCAGATCCGGAACATAATGGTGCAGGGCGCTGACTTCCGCGTTTCCAGACTTTACGAAACACGGAA
ACCGAAGACCATTCATGTTGTTGCTCAGGTCGCAGACGTTTTGCAGCAGCAGTCGCTTCACGTTCGCTCG
CGTATCGGTGATTCATTCTGCTAACCAGTAAGGCAACCCCGCCAGCCTAGCCGGGTCCTCAACGACAGGA
GCACGATCATGCGCACCCGTGGGGCCGCCATGCCGGCGATAATGGCCTGCTTCTCGCCGAAACGTTTGGT
GGCGGGACCAGTGACGAAGGCTTGAGCGAGGGCGTGCAAGATTCCGAATACCGCAAGCGACAGGCCGATC
ATCGTCGCGCTCCAGCGAAAGCGGTCCTCGCCGAAAATGACCCAGAGCGCTGCCGGCACCTGTCCTACGA
GTTGCATGATAAAGAAGACAGTCATAAGTGCGGCGACGATAGTCATGCCCCGCGCCCACCGGAAGGAGCT
GACTGGGTTGAAGGCTCTCAAGGGCATCGGTCGAGATCCCGGTGCCTAATGAGTGAGCTAACTTACATTA
ATTGCGTTGCGCTCACTGCCCGCTTTCCAGTCGGGAAACCTGTCGTGCCAGCTGCATTAATGAATCGGCC
AACGCGCGGGGAGAGGCGGTTTGCGTATTGGGCGCCAGGGTGGTTTTTCTTTTCACCAGTGAGACGGGCA
ACAGCTGATTGCCCTTCACCGCCTGGCCCTGAGAGAGTTGCAGCAAGCGGTCCACGCTGGTTTGCCCCAG
CAGGCGAAAATCCTGTTTGATGGTGGTTAACGGCGGGATATAACATGAGCTGTCTTCGGTATCGTCGTAT
CCCACTACCGAGATATCCGCACCAACGCGCAGCCCGGACTCGGTAATGGCGCGCATTGCGCCCAGCGCCA
TCTGATCGTTGGCAACCAGCATCGCAGTGGGAACGATGCCCTCATTCAGCATTTGCATGGTTTGTTGAAA
ACCGGACATGGCACTCCAGTCGCCTTCCCGTTCCGCTATCGGCTGAATTTGATTGCGAGTGAGATATTTA
TGCCAGCCAGCCAGACGCAGACGCGCCGAGACAGAACTTAATGGGCCCGCTAACAGCGCGATTTGCTGGT
GACCCAATGCGACCAGATGCTCCACGCCCAGTCGCGTACCGTCTTCATGGGAGAAAATAATACTGTTGAT
GGGTGTCTGGTCAGAGACATCAAGAAATAACGCCGGAACATTAGTGCAGGCAGCTTCCACAGCAATGGCA
TCCTGGTCATCCAGCGGATAGTTAATGATCAGCCCACTGACGCGTTGCGCGAGAAGATTGTGCACCGCCG
CTTTACAGGCTTCGACGCCGCTTCGTTCTACCATCGACACCACCACGCTGGCACCCAGTTGATCGGCGCG
AGATTTAATCGCCGCGACAATTTGCGACGGCGCGTGCAGGGCCAGACTGGAGGTGGCAACGCCAATCAGC
AACGACTGTTTGCCCGCCAGTTGTTGTGCCACGCGGTTGGGAATGTAATTCAGCTCCGCCATCGCCGCTT
CCACTTTTTCCCGCGTTTTCGCAGAAACGTGGCTGGCCTGGTTCACCACGCGGGAAACGGTCTGATAAGA
GACACCGGCATACTCTGCGACATCGTATAACGTTACTGGTTTCACATTCACCACCCTGAATTGACTCTCT
TCCGGGCGCTATCATGCCATACCGCGAAAGGTTTTGCGCCATTCGATGGTGTCCGGGATCTCGACGCTCT
CCCTTATGCGACTCCTGCATTAGGAAGCAGCCCAGTAGTAGGTTGAGGCCGTTGAGCACCGCCGCCGCAA
GGAATGGTGCATGCAAGGAGATGGCGCCCAACAGTCCCCCGGCCACGGGGCCTGCCACCATACCCACGCC
GAAACAAGCGCTCATGAGCCCGAAGTGGCGAGCCCGATCTTCCCCATCGGTGATGTCGGCGATATAGGCG
CCAGCAACCGCACCTGTGGCGCCGGTGATGCCGGCCACGATGCGTCCGGCGTAGAGGATC
Features (pLannotate 1.2.2; 19 found; start..end, strand, type, name):
     22..40      +  promoter       T7 promoter: promoter for bacteriophage T7 RNA polymerase
     41..65      +  protein_bind   lac operator: The lac repressor binds to the lac operator to inhibit transcription in E. coli. This inhibition can be relieved by adding lactose or isopropyl-β-D-thiogalactopyranoside (IPTG). lac repressor encoded by lacI
     80..102     +  RBS            RBS: efficient ribosome binding site from bacteriophage T7 gene 10 (Olins and Rangwala, 1989)
    110..1153    +  CDS            mcl: MCLA_CHLAU - Experimental evidence at protein level: Swiss-Prot protein existence level 1. Involved in the 3-hydroxypropionate cycle used for autotrophic carbon dioxide fixation, and in the glyoxylate assimilation cycle used to regenerate acetyl-CoA and produce pyruvate as universal precursor for biosynthesis. As a part of the 3-hydroxypropionate cycle, it catalyzes the cleavage of (S)-malyl-CoA to yield acetyl-CoA and glyoxylate. As part of the glyoxylate assimilation cycle, it catalyzes the condensation of glyoxylate with propionyl-CoA to yield (2R,3S)- beta-methylmalyl-CoA, and catalyzes th
   1184..1201    +  CDS            9xHis (fragment): 9xHis affinity tag
   1211..1260    +  CDS            SET1 (fragment): solubility-enhancement tag derived from T7 phage gene 10B
   1268..1315    +  terminator     T7 terminator: transcription terminator for bacteriophage T7 RNA polymerase
   1352..1780    +  rep_origin     f1 ori (sequence partly withheld): f1 bacteriophage origin of replication; arrow indicates direction of (+) strand synthesis
   1833..1937    +  promoter       AmpR promoter: bla
   1938..2798    +  CDS            AmpR: β-lactamase; bla; confers resistance to ampicillin, carbenicillin, and related antibiotics
   2969..3557    +  rep_origin     ori: high-copy-number ColE1/pMB1/pBR322/pUC origin of replication
   3743..3882    -  misc_feature   bom: basis of mobility region from pBR322
   3984..4175    -  CDS            rop: Rop protein, which maintains plasmids at low copy number; rop
   4192..4572    +  CDS            YPB1_ECOLX: Protein predicted: Swiss-Prot protein existence level 4. From Escherichia coli.
   4644..4935    -  CDS            TcR (fragment): tetracycline efflux protein; tet; confers resistance to tetracycline
   4950..4971    -  protein_bind   CAP binding site: CAP binding activates transcription in the presence of cAMP. E. coli catabolite activator protein
   4984..6066    -  CDS            lacI: lac repressor; lacI; The lac repressor binds to the lac operator to inhibit transcription in E. coli. This inhibition can be relieved by adding lactose or isopropyl-β-D-thiogalactopyranoside (IPTG).
   6067..6144    -  promoter       lacI promoter: lacI
   6152..6431    -  CDS            TcR (fragment): tetracycline efflux protein; tet; confers resistance to tetracycline
