[The description below was written by a language model from this plasmid's Addgene catalogue record and pLannotate feature annotations shown in this document.]
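Description:
CaMCLC-His is a bacterial expression plasmid built on the pET-21a(+) backbone, carrying the coding sequence for the trifunctional (S)-malyl-CoA/β-methylmalyl-CoA/(S)-citramalyl-CoA lyase (MCLC, annotated as mcl) from Chloroflexus aurantiacus. In its native organism this enzyme acts in the 3-hydroxypropionate cycle of autotrophic CO2 fixation, cleaving (S)-malyl-CoA to acetyl-CoA and glyoxylate. It also acts in the associated glyoxylate assimilation cycle, condensing glyoxylate with propionyl-CoA to form β-methylmalyl-CoA. The open reading frame sits downstream of a T7 promoter with an adjacent lac operator and the strong T7 gene 10 ribosome binding site, and is followed by a T7 terminator. The plasmid also encodes lacI, so transcription is repressed until IPTG is added and requires a host that supplies T7 RNA polymerase. The lyase is fused at its C terminus, through a flexible glycine/serine linker, to the backbone-encoded hexahistidine tag, which allows purification by metal-affinity methods. The automated annotation labels this tag as a fragment of a longer His tag. A short "SET1" hit just upstream of the terminator lies after the tag and is probably backbone sequence rather than a designed fusion partner.

The plasmid is maintained through a pBR322-type ColE1 origin with the accompanying bom and rop elements. The catalogue lists it as high copy, although rop normally moderates copy number. Selection is by ampicillin resistance from the β-lactamase gene, and an f1 origin permits single-stranded DNA production. The tetracycline resistance fragments are nonfunctional backbone remnants. The sequenced record is about 6.4 kb, close to the listed total size. The stated purpose is bacterial expression, consistent with producing recombinant tagged enzyme for biochemical work, and the associated publication concerns CLYBL, itaconate and vitamin B12 metabolism.
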