Addgene plasmid #111292: CaMCLC-His
Purpose: bacterial expression
Depositing lab: Vamsi Mootha. Depositing organization: Massachusetts General Hospital. Publication: The Human Knockout Gene CLYBL Connects Itaconate to Vitamin B12. Shen H, Campanello GC, Flicker D, Grabarek Z, Hu J, Luo C, Banerjee R, Mootha VK. Cell. 2017 Nov 2;171(4):771-782.e11. doi: 10.1016/j.cell.2017.09.051. Epub 2017 Oct 19. PubMed 29056341.
Backbone
  Vector backbone: pET-21a(+)
  Backbone size w/o insert (bp): 5400
  Total vector size (bp): 6500
  Vector type: Bacterial Expression
Growth in bacteria
  Bacterial resistance: Ampicillin, 100 μg/mL
  Growth temperature: 37°C
  Growth strain: DH5alpha
  Copy number: High Copy
Gene/Insert
  Gene/Insert name: (S)-malyl-CoA/b-methylmalyl-CoA/(S)-citramalyl- CoA lyase (alt name: MCLC)
  Species: Chloroflexus aurantiacus
  Tag / fusion protein: His tag, GGGSGGGSLEHHHHHH (C terminal on backbone)
Terms and licenses: Academic/Nonprofit Terms; Industry Terms: Not Available to Industry
How to cite: CaMCLC-His was a gift from Vamsi Mootha (Addgene plasmid # 111292 ; http://n2t.net/addgene:111292 ; RRID:Addgene_111292)
