>Addgene plasmid #111292 | CaMCLC-His | depositor partial sequence | sequence record 209281 | CaMCLC-His sequence 1113 bps
ATGCGTAAACTGGCCCATAACTTTTATAAACCGCTGGCAATTGGAGCACCGGAACCGATCCGCGAACTGC
CGGTTCGTCCGGAACGTGTGGTTCATTTCTTTCCGCCGCACGTGGAAAAAATTCGTGCTCGCATCCCGGA
AGTTGCTAAACAGGTTGATGTCCTGTGCGGCAACCTGGAAGATGCAATTCCGATGGACGCTAAAGAAGCG
GCCCGTAATGGTTTTATCGAAGTCGTGAAAGCAACCGATTTCGGCGACACGGCTCTGTGGGTGCGCGTTA
ACGCGCTGAACAGCCCGTGGGTGCTGGATGACATTGCCGAAATCGTTGCAGCTGTCGGTAACAAACTGGA
TGTCATTATGATCCCGAAAGTGGAAGGCCCGTGGGATATTCACTTTGTTGACCAGTACCTGGCGCTGCTG
GAAGCCCGTCATCAAATCAAAAAACCGATTCTGATCCACGCGCTGCTGGAAACCGCCCAGGGTATGGTGA
ATCTGGAAGAAATTGCGGGTGCCAGCCCGCGTATGCACGGTTTCTCTCTGGGTCCGGCGGATCTGGCAGC
CTCGCGTGGTATGAAAACCACGCGCGTTGGCGGTGGCCACCCGTTTTATGGTGTCCTGGCCGATCCGCAG
GAAGGCCAAGCAGAACGTCCGTTCTATCAGCAGGATCTGTGGCATTACACCATTGCGCGTATGGTTGACG
TGGCAGTTGCTCACGGTCTGCGTGCCTTTTACGGTCCGTTCGGCGATATCAAAGACGAAGCAGCTTGCGA
AGCACAGTTTCGCAATGCTTTCCTGCTGGGTTGTACGGGCGCATGGAGTCTGGCTCCGAACCAAATTCCG
ATCGCAAAACGTGTCTTTTCCCCGGATGTGAATGAAGTTCTGTTCGCGAAACGCATTCTGGAAGCCATGC
CGGATGGTTCTGGCGTGGCGATGATCGACGGTAAAATGCAGGATGACGCGACGTGGAAACAAGCCAAAGT
CATTGTGGATCTGGCGCGTATGATCGCCAAGAAGGACCCGGACCTGGCGCAGGCCTATGGCCTGGGCGGT
GGTTCGGGCGGTGGCTCTCTCGAGCACCACCACCACCACCACTGAGATCCGGCTGCAGCCGTG
